Addgene plasmid #122272: pGAD-Atg17(I325A)
Purpose: For Yeast-two-hybrid analysis
Depositing lab: Daniel Klionsky. Depositing organization: University of Michigan. Publication: The Atg17-Atg31-Atg29 Complex Coordinates with Atg11 to Recruit the Vam7 SNARE and Mediate Autophagosome-Vacuole Fusion. Liu X, Mao K, Yu AYH, Omairi-Nasser A, Austin J 2nd, Glick BS, Yip CK, Klionsky DJ. Curr Biol. 2016 Jan 25;26(2):150-160. doi: 10.1016/j.cub.2015.11.054. Epub 2016 Jan 7. PubMed 26774783.
Backbone
  Vector backbone: pGAD-c1
  Vector type: Yeast Expression
  Selectable markers: LEU2
Growth in bacteria
  Bacterial resistance: Ampicillin, 100 μg/mL
  Growth temperature: 37°C
  Growth strain: DH5alpha
  Copy number: Unknown
Gene/Insert
  Gene/Insert name: ATG17
  Species: S. cerevisiae (budding yeast)
  Mutation: Isoleucine 325 to alanine
Terms and licenses: Academic/Nonprofit Terms; Industry Terms: Not Available to Industry
How to cite: pGAD-Atg17(I325A) was a gift from Daniel Klionsky (Addgene plasmid # 122272 ; http://n2t.net/addgene:122272 ; RRID:Addgene_122272)
