[The description below was written by a language model from this plasmid's Addgene catalogue record and pLannotate feature annotations shown in this document.]
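Description:
pGAD-Atg17(I325A) is a yeast two-hybrid "prey" plasmid built on the pGAD-c1 backbone, a 7.9 kb E. coli–yeast shuttle vector. In bacteria it replicates from a high-copy ColE1/pUC-type origin and is selected through the β-lactamase gene (AmpR) conferring ampicillin resistance. In Saccharomyces cerevisiae it is maintained episomally by the 2μ origin and selected through the LEU2 auxotrophic marker, expressed from its own promoter, which complements leucine auxotrophy. Short remnants of lac regulatory elements, lacI, rop and the pBR322 bom region are also annotated; these appear to be backbone leftovers rather than functional parts of the design.

The expression cassette is driven by the yeast ADH1 promoter and closed by the ADH1 terminator, with a fragment of ADH1 coding sequence lying just upstream of the terminator. It encodes an SV40 large T antigen nuclear localization signal followed by the GAL4 transcriptional activation domain, with S. cerevisiae ATG17 placed directly downstream, the arrangement expected for an activation domain fusion. Atg17 is a scaffold protein that acts with Atg13, Atg29 and Atg31 to organize the pre-autophagosomal structure and regulate Atg1 kinase activity. This version carries a substitution of isoleucine 325 to alanine.

In a two-hybrid assay, the fusion is co-expressed with a GAL4 DNA-binding-domain "bait"; interaction between the two partners reconstitutes a functional activator and switches on reporter genes. The point mutant would typically be compared with wild-type Atg17 to test whether residue 325 contributes to a given interaction. The record does not state which binding partner the mutation is meant to affect.
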