Features (pLannotate 1.2.2; 18 found; start..end, strand, type, name):
    809..1205    +  promoter       ADH1 promoter: S. cerevisiae ADH1; promoter for alcohol dehydrogenase 1
   1251..1270    +  CDS            SV40 NLS (fragment): nuclear localization signal of SV40 (simian virus 40) large T antigen
   1287..1628    +  CDS            GAL4 activation domain: activation domain of the GAL4 transcriptional activator; Saccharomyces cerevisiae GAL4 (truncated)
   1656..2903    +  CDS            ATG17: ATG17_YEAST - Also known as APG17. Experimental evidence at protein level: Swiss-Prot protein existence level 1. Autophagy-specific protein that functions with ATG13, ATG29, and CIS1/ATG31 in response to autophagy-inducing signals as a scaffold to recruit other ATG proteins to organize pre-autophagosomal structure (PAS) formation. Modulates the timing and magnitude of the autophagy response, such as the size of the sequestering vesicles, through interacting with and regulating ATG1 kinase activity. Plays particularly a role in pexophagy and nucleophagy. With ATG13, is required for ATG1 activat
   3172..3306    +  CDS            ADH1 (fragment): ADH1_YEAST - Also known as ADC1. Experimental evidence at protein level: Swiss-Prot protein existence level 1. This isozyme preferentially catalyzes the conversion of primary unbranched alcohols to their corresponding aldehydes. Also shows activity toward secondary alcohols. From Saccharomyces cerevisiae (strain ATCC 204508 / S288c) (Baker's yeast).
   3310..3497    +  terminator     ADH1 terminator: S. cerevisiae ADH1; transcription terminator for the S. cerevisiae alcohol dehydrogenase 1 (ADH1) gene
   3618..4712    -  CDS            LEU2: 3-isopropylmalate dehydrogenase, required for leucine biosynthesis; S. cerevisiae LEU2; yeast auxotrophic marker
   4713..5118    -  promoter       LEU2 promoter: S. cerevisiae LEU2
   5184..5200    -  protein_bind   lac operator: The lac repressor binds to the lac operator to inhibit transcription in E. coli. This inhibition can be relieved by adding lactose or isopropyl-β-D-thiogalactopyranoside (IPTG). lac repressor encoded by lacI
   5208..5238    -  promoter       lac promoter: promoter for the E. coli lac operon
   5253..5274    -  protein_bind   CAP binding site: CAP binding activates transcription in the presence of cAMP. E. coli catabolite activator protein
   5287..5379    -  CDS            lacI (fragment): lac repressor; lacI; The lac repressor binds to the lac operator to inhibit transcription in E. coli. This inhibition can be relieved by adding lactose or isopropyl-β-D-thiogalactopyranoside (IPTG).
   5562..6150    -  rep_origin     ori: high-copy-number ColE1/pMB1/pBR322/pUC origin of replication
   6321..7181    -  CDS            AmpR: β-lactamase; bla; confers resistance to ampicillin, carbenicillin, and related antibiotics
   7182..7286    -  promoter       AmpR promoter: bla
   7381..7416    +  CDS            rop (fragment): Rop protein, which maintains plasmids at low copy number; rop
   7518..7567    +  misc_feature   bom (fragment): basis of mobility region from pBR322
   7568..799     +  rep_origin     2μ ori (across the origin): yeast 2μ plasmid origin of replication
>Addgene plasmid #122272 | pGAD-Atg17(I325A) | addgene full sequence | sequence record 239335 | Addgene NGS Result
TACCCATCCACCTTTCGCTCCTTGAACTTGCATCTAAACTCGACCTCTACATTTTTTATGTTTATCTCTA
GTATTACTCTTTAGACAAAAAAATTGTAGTAAGAACTATTCATAGAGTGAATCGAAAACAATACGAAAAT
GTAAACATTTCCTATACGTAGTATATAGAGACAAAATAGAAGAAACCGTTCATAATTTTCTGACCAATGA
AGAATCATCAACGCTATCACTTTCTGTTCACAAAGTATGCGCAATCCACATCGGTATAGAATATAATCGG
GGATGCCTTTATCTTGAAAAAATGCACCCGCAGCTTCGCTAGTAATCAGTAAACGCGGGAAGTGGAGTCA
GGCTTTTTTTATGGAAGAGAAAATAGACACCAAAGTAGCCTTCTTCTAACCTTAACGGACCTACAGTGCA
AAAAGTTATCAAGAGACTGCATTATAGAGCGCACAAAGGAGAAAAAAAGTAATCTAAGATGCTTTGTTAG
AAAAATAGCGCTCTCGGGATGCATTTTTGTAGAACAAAAAAGAAGTATAGATTCTTTGTTGGTAAAATAG
CGCTCTCGCGTTGCATTTCTGTTCTGTAAAAATGCAGCTCAGATTCTTTGTTTGAAAAATTAGCGCTCTC
GCGTTGCATTTTTGTTTTACAAAAATGAAGCACAGATTCTTCGTTGGTAAAATAGCGCTTTCGCGTTGCA
TTTCTGTTCTGTAAAAATGCAGCTCAGATTCTTTGTTTGAAAAATTAGCGCTCTCGCGTTGCATTTTTGT
TCTACAAAATGAAGCACAGATGCTTCGTTGCTTGCATGCAACTTCTTTTCTTTTTTTTTCTTTTCTCTCT
CCCCCGTTGTTGTCTCACCATATCCGCAATGACAAAAAAATGATGGAAGACACTAAAGGAAAAAATTAAC
GACAAAGACAGCACCAACAGATGTCGTTGTTCCAGAGCTGATGAGGGGTATCTCGAAGCACACGAAACTT
TTTCCTTCCTTCATTCACGCACACTACTCTCTAATGAGCAACGGTATACGGCCTTCCTTCCAGTTACTTG
AATTTGAAATAAAAAAAAGTTTGCTGTCTTGCTATCAAGTATAAATAGACCTGCAATTATTAATCTTTTG
TTTCCTCGTCATTGTTCTCGTTCCCTTTCTTCCTTGTTTCTTTTTCTGCACAATATTTCAAGCTATACCA
AGCATACAATCAACTCCAAGCTTTGCAAAGATGGATAAAGCGGAATTAATTCCCGAGCCTCCAAAAAAGA
AGAGAAAGGTCGAATTGGGTACCGCCGCCAATTTTAATCAAAGTGGGAATATTGCTGATAGCTCATTGTC
CTTCACTTTCACTAACAGTAGCAACGGTCCGAACCTCATAACAACTCAAACAAATTCTCAAGCGCTTTCA
CAACCAATTGCCTCCTCTAACGTTCATGATAACTTCATGAATAATGAAATCACGGCTAGTAAAATTGATG
ATGGTAATAATTCAAAACCACTGTCACCTGGTTGGACGGACCAAACTGCGTATAACGCGTTTGGAATCAC
TACAGGGATGTTTAATACCACTACAATGGATGATGTATATAACTATCTATTCGATGATGAAGATACCCCA
CCAAACCCAAAAAAAGAGATCGAATTCCCCGGGGGATCCATCGATAACGAAGCAGATGTTACAAAATTTG
TTAATAATGCCAGGAAAACGCTGACCGATGCTCAACTTTTATGTTCAAGTGCTAATTTAAGGATTGTAGA
TATTAAGAAAAAATTGTCATCTTGGCAGTTGAGTATTTCAAAACTCAATTTTCTAATAGTTGGCTTGAGA
CAGCAAGGAAAGTTTCTTTACACTATTTTAAAGGAAGGCATTGGGACAAAGCTAATCCAGAAACAATGGA
ATCAAGCTGTCTTAGTGGTCTTAGTTGATGAGATGAAGTACTGGCAATATGAAATCACTTCTAAAGTACA
AAGGTTGGATGGTATAGTAAATGAATTGAGCATATCAGAAAAAGATGATACCGATCCCTCTAAACTAGGA
GATTACATCTCGAGAGACAACGTTAACTTATTGAATGACAAACTGAAAGAAGTGCCAGTAATTGAGCGTC
AAATTGAAAACATTAAGCTTCAATACGAAAATATGGTCAGAAAAGTTAACAAAGAACTGATTGATACCAA
GTTGACGGACGTAACTCAAAAATTCCAAAGTAAATTTGGTATAGATAACCTGATGGAAACAAATGTTGCA
GAGCAGTTTAGCAGGGAACTAACGGACCTTGAAAAAGATTTAGCAGAGATAATGAATTCATTGACACAGC
ACTTTGATAAGACATTGCTGTTACAAGATAAAAAAATTGATAACGATGAACGTGAGGAGCTGTTTAAGGT
GGTACAAGGCGACGACAAAGAACTATACAACATTTTCAAAACTCTGCATGAGGTAATTGATGACGTGGAC
AAAACAATTCTTAACTTGGGTCAATTTTTGCAGGCAAAAATAAAGGAAAAGACAGAACTACACAGCGAAG
TTTCTGAAATAATAAACGATTTCAATAGAAATTTGGAATATCTATTAATCTTTAAAGATATTTCCAATCT
GATTGATAGCTTCAAAAATTCCTGTACACAAGATGCTCAAACAACTAAGGAACTTTGTGAATTTTATGAT
AATTTTGAAGAAAGCTACGGTAACTTAGTTCTAGAAGCAAAGAGGAGAAAGGATGTGGCAAACAGAATGA
AAACTATATTGAAAGATTGTGAAAAGCAGTTGCAGAATTTAGATGCTCAGGACCAGGAAGAACGTCAGAA
TTTTATAGCGGAAAATGGAACTTATCTTCCTGAGACAATCTGGCCCGGTAAAATTGACGATTTTTCTTCC
CTGTACACTTTAAATTACAACGTGAAGAATCCTTAGAAAAAAGGAAAAAAAGGCTGCAGAGATCTATGAA
TCGTAGATACTGAAAAACCCCGCAAGTTCACTTCAACTGTGCATCGTGCACCATCTCAATTTCTTTCATT
TATACATCGTTTTGCCTTCTTTTATGTAACTATACTCCTCTAAGTTTCAATCTTGGCCATGTAACCTCTG
ATCTATAGAATTTTTTAAATGACTAGAATTAATGCCCATCTTTTTTTTGGACCTAAATTCTTCATGAAAA
TATATTACGAGGGCTTATTCAGAAGCTTTGGACTTCTTCGCCAGAGGTTTGGTCAAGTCTCCAATCAAGG
TTGTCGGCTTGTCTACCTTGCCAGAAATTTACGAAAAGATGGAAAAGGGTCAAATCGTTGGTAGATACGT
TGTTGACACTTCTAAATAAGCGAATTTCTTATGATTTATGATTTTTATTATTAAATAAGTTATAAAAAAA
ATAAGTGTATACAAATTTTAAAGTGACTCTTAGGTTTTAAAACGAAAATTCTTATTCTTGAGTAACTCTT
TCCTGTAGGTCAGGTTGCTTTCTCAGGTATAGCATGAGGTCGCTCTTATTGACCACACCTCTACCGGCAT
GCCGGTCGAAATTCCCCTACCCTATGAACATATTCCATTTTGTAATTTCGTGTCGTTTCTATTATGAATT
TCATTTATAAAGTTTATGTACAAATATCATAAAAAAAGAGAATCTTTTTAAGCAAGGATTTTCTTAACCT
CTTCGGCGACAGCATCACCGACTTCGGTGGTACTGTTGGAACCACCTAAATCACCAGTTCTGATACCTGC
ATCCAAAACCTTTTTAACTGCATCTTCAATGGCCTTACCTTCTTCAGGCAAGTTCAATGACAATTTCAAC
ATCATTGCAGCAGACAAGATAGTGGCGATAGGGTTGACCTTATTCTTTGGCAAATCTGGAGCAGAACCGT
GGCATGGTTCGTACAAACCAAATGCGGTGTTCTTGTCTGGCAAAGAGGCCAAGGACGCAGATGGCAACAA
ACCCAAGGAACCTGGGATAACGGAGGCTTCATCGGAGACGATATCACCAAACATGTTGCTGGTGATTATA
ATACCATTTAGGTGGGTTGGGTTCCTAACTAGGATCATGGCGGCAGAATCAATCAATTGATGTTGAACCT
TCAATGTAGGAAATTCGTTCTTGATGGTTTCCTCCACAGTTTTTCTCCATAATCTTGAAGAGGCCAAAAC
ATTAGCTTTATCCAAGGACCAAATAGGCAATGGTGGCTCATGTTGTAGGGCCATGAAAGCGGCCATTCTT
GTGATTCTTTGCACTTCTGGAACGGTGTATTGTTCACTATCCCAAGCGACACCATCACCATCGTCTTCCT
TTCTCTTACCAAAGTAAATACCTCCCACTAATTCTCTGACAACAACGAAGTCAGTACCTTTAGCAAATTG
TGGCTTGATTGGAGATAAGTCTAAAAGAGAGTCGGATGCAAAGTTACATGGTCTTAAGTTGGCGTACAAT
TGAAGTTCTTTACGGATTTTTAGTAAACCTTGTTCAGGTCTAACACTACCTGTACCCCATTTAGGACCAC
CCACAGCACCTAACAAAACGGCATCAGCCTTCTTGGAGGCTTCCAGCGCCTCATCTGGAAGTGGGACACC
TGTAGCTTCGATAGCAGCACCACCAATTAAATGATTTTCGAAATCGAACTTGACATTGGAACGAACATCA
GAAATAGCTTTAAGAACCTTAATGGCTTCGGCTGTGATTTCTTGACCAACGTGGTCACCTGGCAAAACGA
CGATCTTCTTAGGGGCAGACATTAGAATGGTATATCCTTGAAATATATATATATATTGCTGAAATGTAAA
AGGTAAGAAAAGTTAGAAAGTAAGACGATTGCTAACCACCTATTGGAAAAAACAATAGGTCCTTAAATAA
TATTGTCAACTTCAAGTATTGTGATGCAAGCATTTAGTCATGAACGCTTCTCTATTCTATATGAAAAGCC
GGTTCCGGCGCTCTCACCTTTCCTTTTTCTCCCAATTTTTCAGTTGAAAAAGGTATATGCGTCAGGCGAC
CTCTGAAATTAACAAAAAATTTCCAGTCATCGAATTTGATTCTGTGCGATAGCGCCCCTGTGTGTTCTCG
TTATGTTGAGGAAAAAAATAATGGTTGCTAAGAGATTCGAACTCTTGCATCTTACGATACCTGAGTATTC
CCACAGTTGGGGGATCTCGACTCTAGCTAGAGGATCAATTCGTAATCATGTCATAGCTGTTTCCTGTGTG
AAATTGTTATCCGCTCACAATTCCACACAACATACGAGCCGGAAGCATAAAGTGTAAAGCCTGGGGTGCC
TAATGAGTGAGCTAACTCACATTAATTGCGTTGCGCTCACTGCCCGCTTTCCAGTCGGGAAACCTGTCGT
GCCAGCTGCATTAATGAATCGGCCAACGCGCGGGGAGAGGCGGTTTGCGTATTGGGCGCTCTTCCGCTTC
CTCGCTCACTGACTCGCTGCGCTCGGTCGTTCGGCTGCGGCGAGCGGTATCAGCTCACTCAAAGGCGGTA
ATACGGTTATCCACAGAATCAGGGGATAACGCAGGAAAGAACATGTGAGCAAAAGGCCAGCAAAAGGCCA
GGAACCGTAAAAAGGCCGCGTTGCTGGCGTTTTTCCATAGGCTCCGCCCCCCTGACGAGCATCACAAAAA
TCGACGCTCAAGTCAGAGGTGGCGAAACCCGACAGGACTATAAAGATACCAGGCGTTTCCCCCTGGAAGC
TCCCTCGTGCGCTCTCCTGTTCCGACCCTGCCGCTTACCGGATACCTGTCCGCCTTTCTCCCTTCGGGAA
GCGTGGCGCTTTCTCATAGCTCACGCTGTAGGTATCTCAGTTCGGTGTAGGTCGTTCGCTCCAAGCTGGG
CTGTGTGCACGAACCCCCCGTTCAGCCCGACCGCTGCGCCTTATCCGGTAACTATCGTCTTGAGTCCAAC
CCGGTAAGACACGACTTATCGCCACTGGCAGCAGCCACTGGTAACAGGATTAGCAGAGCGAGGTATGTAG
GCGGTGCTACAGAGTTCTTGAAGTGGTGGCCTAACTACGGCTACACTAGAAGAACAGTATTTGGTATCTG
CGCTCTGCTGAAGCCAGTTACCTTCGGAAAAAGAGTTGGTAGCTCTTGATCCGGCAAACAAACCACCGCT
GGTAGCGGTGGTTTTTTTGTTTGCAAGCAGCAGATTACGCGCAGAAAAAAAGGATCTCAAGAAGATCCTT
TGATCTTTTCTACGGGGTCTGACGCTCAGTGGAACGAAAACTCACGTTAAGGGATTTTGGTCATGAGATT
ATCAAAAAGGATCTTCACCTAGATCCTTTTAAATTAAAAATGAAGTTTTAAATCAATCTAAAGTATATAT
GAGTAAACTTGGTCTGACAGTTACCAATGCTTAATCAGTGAGGCACCTATCTCAGCGATCTGTCTATTTC
GTTCATCCATAGTTGCCTGACTCCCCGTCGTGTAGATAACTACGATACGGGAGGGCTTACCATCTGGCCC
CAGTGCTGCAATGATACCGCGAGACCCACGCTCACCGGCTCCAGATTTATCAGCAATAAACCAGCCAGCC
GGAAGGGCCGAGCGCAGAAGTGGTCCTGCAACTTTATCCGCCTCCATCCAGTCTATTAATTGTTGCCGGG
AAGCTAGAGTAAGTAGTTCGCCAGTTAATAGTTTGCGCAACGTTGTTGCCATTGCTACAGGCATCGTGGT
GTCACGCTCGTCGTTTGGTATGGCTTCATTCAGCTCCGGTTCCCAACGATCAAGGCGAGTTACATGATCC
CCCATGTTGTGCAAAAAAGCGGTTAGCTCCTTCGGTCCTCCGATCGTTGTCAGAAGTAAGTTGGCCGCAG
TGTTATCACTCATGGTTATGGCAGCACTGCATAATTCTCTTACTGTCATGCCATCCGTAAGATGCTTTTC
TGTGACTGGTGAGTACTCAACCAAGTCATTCTGAGAATAGTGTATGCGGCGACCGAGTTGCTCTTGCCCG
GCGTCAATACGGGATAATACCGCGCCACATAGCAGAACTTTAAAAGTGCTCATCATTGGAAAACGTTCTT
CGGGGCGAAAACTCTCAAGGATCTTACCGCTGTTGAGATCCAGTTCGATGTAACCCACTCGTGCACCCAA
CTGATCTTCAGCATCTTTTACTTTCACCAGCGTTTCTGGGTGAGCAAAAACAGGAAGGCAAAATGCCGCA
AAAAAGGGAATAAGGGCGACACGGAAATGTTGAATACTCATACTCTTCCTTTTTCAATATTATTGAAGCA
TTTATCAGGGTTATTGTCTCATGAGCGGATACATATTTGAATGTATTTAGAAAAATAAACAAATAGGGGT
TCCGCGCACATTTCCCCGAAAAGTGCCACCTGACGTCTAAGAAACCATTATTATCATGACATTAACCTAT
AAAAATAGGCGTATCACGAGGCCCTTTCGTCTCGCGCGTTTCGGTGATGACGGTGAAAACCTCTGACACA
TGCAGCTCCCGGAGACGGTCACAGCTTGTCTGTAAGCGGATGCCGGGAGCAGACAAGCCCGTCAGGGCGC
GTCAGCGGGTGTTGGCGGGTGTCGGGGCTGGCTTAACTATGCGGCATCAGAGCAGATTGTACTGAGAGTG
CACCATAACGCATTTAAGCATAAACACGCACTATGCCGTTCTTCTCATGTATATATATATACAGGCAACA
CGCAGATATAGGTGCGACGTGAACAGTGAGCTGTATGTGCGCAGCTCGCGTTGCATTTTCGGAAGCGCTC
GTTTTCGGAAACGCTTTGAAGTTCCTATTCCGAAGTTCCTATTCTCTAGCTAGAAAGTATAGGAACTTCA
GAGCGCTTTTGAAAACCAAAAGCGCTCTGAAGACGCACTTTCAAAAAACCAAAAACGCACCGGACTGTAA
CGAGCTACTAAAATATTGCGAATACCGCTTCCACAAACATTGCTCAAAAGTATCTCTTTGCTATATATCT
CTGTGCTATATCCCTATATAACC
